>Addgene plasmid #156849 | pD649-HAsp-CEACAM20-Fc(DAPA)-AviTag-6xHis | depositor full sequence | sequence record 302807 | Full Sequence
TTTCAATATTATTGAAGCATTTATCAGGGTTATTGTCTCATGAGCGGATACATATTTGAATGTATTTAGA
AAAATAAACAAATAGGGGTCAGTGTTACAACCAATTAACCAATTCTGAACATTATCGCGAGCCCATTTAT
ACCTGAATATGGCTCATAACACCCCTTGCTCATGACCAAAATCCCTTAACGTGAGTTACGCGCGCGTCGT
TCCACTGAGCGTCAGACCCCGTAGAAAAGATCAAAGGATCTTCTTGAGATCCTTTTTTTCTGCGCGTAAT
CTGCTGCTTGCAAACAAAAAAACCACCGCTACCAGCGGTGGTTTGTTTGCCGGATCAAGAGCTACCAACT
CTTTTTCCGAAGGTAACTGGCTTCAGCAGAGCGCAGATACCAAATACTGTTCTTCTAGTGTAGCCGTAGT
TAGCCCACCACTTCAAGAACTCTGTAGCACCGCCTACATACCTCGCTCTGCTAATCCTGTTACCAGTGGC
TGCTGCCAGTGGCGATAAGTCGTGTCTTACCGGGTTGGACTCAAGACGATAGTTACCGGATAAGGCGCAG
CGGTCGGGCTGAACGGGGGGTTCGTGCACACAGCCCAGCTTGGAGCGAACGACCTACACCGAACTGAGAT
ACCTACAGCGTGAGCTATGAGAAAGCGCCACGCTTCCCGAAGGGAGAAAGGCGGACAGGTATCCGGTAAG
CGGCAGGGTCGGAACAGGAGAGCGCACGAGGGAGCTTCCAGGGGGAAACGCCTGGTATCTTTATAGTCCT
GTCGGGTTTCGCCACCTCTGACTTGAGCGTCGATTTTTGTGATGCTCGTCAGGGGGGCGGAGCCTATGGA
AAAACGCCAGCAACGCGGCCTTTTTACGGTTCCTGGCCTTTTGCTGGCCTTTTGCTCACATGTTCTTTCC
TGCGTTATCCCCTGATTCTGTGGATAACCGTATTACCGCCTTTGAGTGAGCTGATACCGCTCGCCGCAGC
CGAACGACCGAGCGCAGCGAGTCAGTGAGCGAGGAAGCGGAAGGCGAGAGTAGGGAACTGCCAGGCATCA
AACTAAGCAGAAGGCCCCTGACGGATGGCCTTTTTGCGTTTCTACAAACTCTTTCTGTGTTGTAAAACGA
CGGCCAGTCTTAAGCTCGGGCCCCCTGGGCGGTTCTGATAACGAGTAATCGTTAATCCGCAAATAACGTA
AAAACCCGCTTCGGCGGGTTTTTTTATGGGGGGAGTTTAGGGAAAGAGCATTTGTCAGAATATTTAAGGG
CGCCTGTCACTTTGCTTGATATATGAGAATTATTTAACCTTATAAATGAGAAAAAAGCAACGCACTTTAA
ATAAGATACGTTGCTTTTTCGATTGATGAACACCTATAATTAAACTATTCATCTATTATTTATGATTTTT
TGTATATACAATATTTCTAGTTTGTTAAAGAGAATTAAGAAAATAAATCTCGAAAATAATAAAGGGAAAA
TCAGTTTTTGATATCAAAATTATACATGTCAACGATAATACAAAATATAATACAAACTATAAGATGTTAT
CAGTATTTATTATCATTTAGAATAAATTTTGTGTCGCCCTTAATTGTGAGCGGATAACAATTACGAGCTT
CATGCACAGTGGCGTTGACTCAATATTGGCCATTAGCCATATTATTCATTGGTTATATAGCATAAATCAA
TATTGGCTATTGGCCATTGCATACGTTGTATCTATATCATAATATGTACATTTATATTGGCTCATGTCCA
ATATGACCGCCATGTTGGCATTGATTATTGACTAGTTATTAATAGTAATCAATTACGGGGTCATTAGTTC
ATAGCCCATATATGGAGTTCCGCGTTACATAACTTACGGTAAATGGCCCGCCTGGCTGACCGCCCAACGA
CCCCCGCCCATTGACGTCAATAATGACGTATGTTCCCATAGTAACGCCAATAGGGACTTTCCATTGACGT
CAATGGGTGGAGTATTTACGGTAAACTGCCCACTTGGCAGTACATCAAGTGTATCATATGCCAAGTACGC
CCCCTATTGACGTCAATGACGGTAAATGGCCCGCCTGGCATTATGCCCAGTACATGACCTTATGGGACTT
TCCTACTTGGCAGTACATCTACGTATTAGTCATCGCTATTACCATGGTGATGCGGTTTTGGCAGTACATC
AATGGGCGTGGATAGCGGTTTGACTCACGGGGATTTCCAAGTCTCCACCCCATTGACGTCAATGGGAGTT
TGTTTTGGCACCAAAATCAACGGGACTTTCCAAAATGTCGTAACAACTCCGCCCCATTGACGCAAATGGG
CGGTAGGCGTGTACGGTGGGAGGTCTATATAAGCAGAGCTCGTTTAGTGAACCGTCAGATCGCCTGGAGA
CGCCATCCACGCTGTTTTGACCTCCATAGAAGACACCGGGACCGATCCAGCCTCCGCGGCCGGGAACGGT
GCATTGGAACGCGGATTCCCCGTGCCAAGAGTGACGTAAGTACCGCCTATAGAGTCTATAGGCCCACCCC
CTTGGCTTCGTTAGAACGCGGCTACAATTAATACATAACCTTATGTATCATACACATACGATTTAGGTGA
CACTATAGAATAACATCCACTTTGCCTTTCTCTCCACAGGTGTCCACTCCCAGGTCCAACTGCACCTCGG
TTCTATCGAAAACGCGCCTGCTAGCGCCACCATGAAGACCATCATTGCCCTGAGCTACATCTTCTGCCTG
GTGTTCGCTGCGGCCGCCCAACTGACCCTGAATGCCAATCCTCTGGACGCCACACAGAGCGAGGATGTGG
TGCTGCCTGTGTTCGGCACCCCTAGAACACCTCAGATCCACGGCAGAAGCAGAGAGCTGGCCAAGCCTTC
TATCGCCGTGTCTCCTGGAACCGCCATCGAGCAGAAAGACATGGTCACCTTCTACTGCACCACCAAGGAC
GTGAACATCACCATCCACTGGGTGTCCAACAACCTGAGCATCGTGTTCCACGAGCGGATGCAGCTGAGCA
AGGACGGCAAGATCCTGACCATCCTGATCGTGCAGAGAGAGGACAGCGGCACCTACCAGTGCGAAGCCAG
AGATGCTCTGCTGAGCCAGAGAAGCGACCCCATCTTCCTGGACGTGAAGTACGGCCCCGATCCTGTGGAA
ATCAAGCTGGAATCTGGCGTGGCCTCTGGCGAGGTGGTGGAAGTGATGGAAGGCAGCAGCATGACCTTTC
TGGCCGAGACAAAGTCTCACCCTCCTTGCGCCTACACCTGGTTTCTGCTGGACAGCATCCTGAGCCACAC
CACCAGAACCTTTACCATCCACGCCGTGTCCAGAGAGCACGAGGGCCTGTATAGATGCCTGGTGTCCAAT
AGCGCCACACACCTGTCTAGCCTGGGCACCCTGAAAGTGCGCGTGCTGGAAACCCTGACCATGCCTCAAG
TGGTGCCCAGCAGCCTGAACCTGGTGGAAAATGCCAGAAGCGTGGACCTGACCTGCCAGACCGTGAACCA
GTCCGTGAACGTGCAGTGGTTCCTGAGCGGACAACCTCTGCTGCCTAGCGAGCATCTGCAGCTGTCCGCC
GACAACAGAACCCTGATCATCCACGGCCTGCAGCGGAATGACACAGGCCCTTATGCCTGCGAAGTGTGGA
ACTGGGGAAGCAGAGCCAGATCCGAGCCTCTGGAACTGACCATCAACTACGGCCCTGACCAGGTGCACAT
CACCAGAGAAAGCGCCAGCGAGATGATCAGCACCATCGAGGCCGAGCTGAACAGCTCCCTGACTCTGCAG
TGTTGGGCCGAGTCTAAACCTGGCGCCGAGTACAGATGGACCCTGGAACACTCTACAGGCGAGCACCTGG
GAGAGCAGCTGATCATTAGAGCCCTGACCTGGGAGCACGACGGCATCTACAATTGCACCGCCAGCAACAG
CCTGACCGGCCTGGCTAGATCTACAAGCGTGCTGGTCAAGGTCGTGGGCCCTCAGTCTAGCTCTCTGTCT
AGCGGAGCTATCGCCGGTGGCGCGCCGGGCGGCGACAAGACCCACACCTGCCCCCCCTGCCCAGCTCCAG
AACTGCTGGGAGGGCCTTCCGTGTTCCTGTTCCCCCCCAAGCCCAAGGACACCCTGATGATCAGCAGGAC
CCCCGAGGTGACCTGCGTGGTGGTGGCCGTGTCCCACGAGGACCCAGAGGTGAAGTTCAACTGGTACGTG
GACGGCGTGGAGGTGCACAACGCCAAGACCAAGCCCAGAGAGGAGCAGTACAACAGCACCTACAGGGTGG
TGTCCGTGCTGACCGTGCTGCACCAGGACTGGCTGAACGGCAAAGAATACAAGTGCAAAGTCTCCAACAA
GGCCCTGGCTGCCCCAATCGAAAAGACAATCAGCAAGGCCAAGGGCCAGCCACGGGAGCCCCAGGTGTAC
ACCCTGCCCCCCAGCCGGGAGGAGATGACCAAGAACCAGGTGTCCCTGACCTGTCTGGTGAAGGGCTTCT
ACCCCAGCGATATCGCCGTGGAGTGGGAGAGCAACGGCCAGCCCGAGAACAACTACAAGACCACCCCCCC
AGTGCTGGACAGCGACGGCAGCTTCTTCCTGTACAGCAAGCTGACCGTGGACAAGTCCAGGTGGCAGCAG
GGCAACGTGTTCAGCTGCAGCGTGATGCACGAGGCCCTGCACAACCACTACACCCAGAAGTCCCTGAGCC
TGAGCCCCGGCGGCAGCGGTCTTAATGATATTTTCGAGGCTCAGAAGATTGAGTGGCATGAACACCACCA
CCATCACCACTAAGGCCGGCCTGTAGTCACTGGCACAACGCGTTACCCGGTAAGCCAATCGGGTATACAC
GGTCGTCATACTGCAGACAGGGTTCTTCTACTTTGCAAGATAGTCTTGAGTAGTAAAATAAATAGATAGA
GAAAATCAGCCTCGACTGTGCCTTCTAGTTGCCAGCCATCTGTTGTTTGCCCCTCCCCCGTGCCTTCCTT
GACCCTGGAAGGTGCCACTCCCACTGTCCTTTCCTAATAAAATGAGGAAATTGCATCACAACACTCAACC
CTATCTCGGTCTATTCTTTTGATTTATAAGGGATTTTGCCGATTTCGGCCTATTGGTTAAAAAATGAGCT
GATTTAACAAAAATTTAACGCGAATTAATTCTGTGGAATGTGTGTCAGTTAGGGTGTGGAAAGTCCCCAG
GCTCCCCAGCAGGCAGAAGTATGCAAAGCATGCATCTCAATTAGTCAGCAACCAGGTGTGGAAAGTCCCC
AGGCTCCCCAGCAGGCAGAAGTATGCAAAGCATGCATCTCAATTAGTCAGCAACCATAGTCCCGCCCCTA
ACTCCGCCCATCCCGCCCCTAACTCCGCCCAGTTCCGCCCATTCTCCGCCCCATGGCTGACTAATTTTTT
TTATTTATGCAGAGGCCGAGGCCGCCTCTGCCTCTGAGCTATTCCAGAAGTAGTGAGGAGGCTTTTTTGG
AGGCCTAGGCTTTTGCAAAAAGCTCCCGGGAGCTTGTATATCCATTTTCGGATCTGATCAGCACGTGTTG
ACAATTAATCATCGGCATAGTATATCGGCATAGTATAATACGACAAGGTGAGGAACTAAACCATGACCGA
GTACAAGCCCACGGTGCGCCTCGCCACCCGCGACGACGTCCCCAGGGCCGTACGCACCCTCGCCGCCGCG
TTCGCCGACTACCCCGCCACGCGCCACACCGTCGATCCGGACCGCCACATCGAGCGGGTCACCGAGCTGC
AAGAACTCTTCCTCACGCGCGTCGGGCTCGACATCGGCAAGGTGTGGGTCGCGGACGACGGCGCCGCGGT
GGCGGTCTGGACCACGCCGGAGAGCGTCGAAGCGGGGGCGGTGTTCGCCGAGATCGGCCCGCGCATGGCC
GAGTTGAGCGGTTCCCGGCTGGCCGCGCAGCAACAGATGGAAGGCCTCCTGGCGCCGCACCGGCCCAAGG
AGCCCGCGTGGTTCCTGGCCACCGTCGGCGTCTCGCCCGACCACCAGGGCAAGGGTCTGGGCAGCGCCGT
CGTGCTCCCCGGAGTGGAGGCGGCCGAGCGCGCCGGGGTGCCCGCCTTCCTGGAGACATCCGCGCCCCGC
AACCTCCCCTTCTACGAGCGGCTCGGCTTCACCGTCACCGCCGACGTCGAGGTGCCCGAAGGACCGCGCA
CCTGGTGCATGACCCGCAAGCCCGGTGCCTGACACGTGCTACGAGATTTCGATTCCACCGCCGCCTTCTA
TGAAAGGTTGGGCTTCGGAATCGTTTTCCGGGACGCCGGCTGGATGATCCTCCAGCGCGGGGATCTCATG
CTGGAGTTCTTCGCCCACCCCAACTTGTTTATTGCAGCTTATAATGGTTACAAATAAAGCAATAGCATCA
CAAATTTCACAAATAAAGCATTTTTTTCACTGCATTCTAGTTGTGGTTTGTCCAAACTCATCAATGTATC
TTATCATGTCTGTATACCGTCGACCTCTAGCTAGAGCTTGGCGTAATCATGGTCATTACCAATGCTTAAT
CAGTGAGGCACCTATCTCAGCGATCTGTCTATTTCGTTCATCCATAGTTGCCTGACTCCCCGTCGTGTAG
ATAACTACGATACGGGAGGGCTTACCATCTGGCCCCAGCGCTGCGATGATACCGCGAGAACCACGCTCAC
CGGCTCCGGATTTATCAGCAATAAACCAGCCAGCCGGAAGGGCCGAGCGCAGAAGTGGTCCTGCAACTTT
ATCCGCCTCCATCCAGTCTATTAATTGTTGCCGGGAAGCTAGAGTAAGTAGTTCGCCAGTTAATAGTTTG
CGCAACGTTGTTGCCATCGCTACAGGCATCGTGGTGTCACGCTCGTCGTTTGGTATGGCTTCATTCAGCT
CCGGTTCCCAACGATCAAGGCGAGTTACATGATCCCCCATGTTGTGCAAAAAAGCGGTTAGCTCCTTCGG
TCCTCCGATCGTTGTCAGAAGTAAGTTGGCCGCAGTGTTATCACTCATGGTTATGGCAGCACTGCATAAT
TCTCTTACTGTCATGCCATCCGTAAGATGCTTTTCTGTGACTGGTGAGTACTCAACCAAGTCATTCTGAG
AATAGTGTATGCGGCGACCGAGTTGCTCTTGCCCGGCGTCAATACGGGATAATACCGCGCCACATAGCAG
AACTTTAAAAGTGCTCATCATTGGAAAACGTTCTTCGGGGCGAAAACTCTCAAGGATCTTACCGCTGTTG
AGATCCAGTTCGATGTAACCCACTCGTGCACCCAACTGATCTTCAGCATCTTTTACTTTCACCAGCGTTT
CTGGGTGAGCAAAAACAGGAAGGCAAAATGCCGCAAAAAAGGGAATAAGGGCGACACGGAAATGTTGAAT
ACTCATATTCTTCCTT
Features (pLannotate 1.2.2; 21 found; start..end, strand, type, name):
    119..143     -  CDS            KanR (fragment): aminoglycoside phosphotransferase; aph(3')-Ia; confers resistance to kanamycin
    254..842     +  rep_origin     ori: high-copy-number ColE1/pMB1/pBR322/pUC origin of replication
   1067..1084    +  terminator     rrnB T2 terminator (fragment): transcription terminator T2 from the E. coli rrnB gene
   1109..1128    -  CDS            lacZα (fragment): LacZα fragment of β-galactosidase; lacZ fragment
   1584..1600    +  protein_bind   lac operator: The lac repressor binds to the lac operator to inhibit transcription in E. coli. This inhibition can be relieved by adding lactose or isopropyl-β-D-thiogalactopyranoside (IPTG). lac repressor encoded by lacI
   1843..2146    +  enhancer       CMV enhancer: human cytomegalovirus immediate early enhancer
   2147..2350    +  promoter       CMV promoter: human cytomegalovirus (CMV) immediate early promoter
   2486..2529    +  intron         CMV intron (fragment): modified intron A from human cytomegalovirus
   2581..2599    +  promoter       SP6 promoter: promoter for bacteriophage SP6 RNA polymerase
   2603..2640    +  CDS            IgH signal sequence (fragment): signal sequence from the mouse immunoglobulin heavy chain variable region
   2740..4008    +  CDS            Ceacam20 (fragment): CEA20_MOUSE - Experimental evidence at protein level: Swiss-Prot protein existence level 1. Together with the tyrosine-protein kinase SYK, enhances production of the cytokine CXCL8/IL-8 via the NFKB pathway and may thus have a role in the intestinal immune response. From Mus musculus (Mouse).
   4024..4701    +  CDS            IGHG1 (fragment): IGHG1_HUMAN - Experimental evidence at protein level: Swiss-Prot protein existence level 1. Constant region of immunoglobulin heavy chains. Immunoglobulins, also known as antibodies, are membrane-bound or secreted glycoproteins produced by B lymphocytes. In the recognition phase of humoral immunity, the membrane-bound immunoglobulins serve as receptors which, upon binding of a specific antigen, trigger the clonal expansion and differentiation of B lymphocytes into immunoglobulins- secreting plasma cells. Secreted immunoglobulins mediate the effector phase of humoral immunity, which results in
   4916..5027    +  polyA_signal   bGH poly(A) signal: bovine growth hormone polyadenylation signal
   5028..5136    +  rep_origin     f1 ori (fragment): f1 bacteriophage origin of replication; arrow indicates direction of (+) strand synthesis
   5150..5479    +  promoter       SV40 promoter: SV40 enhancer and early promoter
   5527..5574    +  promoter       EM7 promoter: synthetic bacterial promoter&nbsp
   5593..6192    +  CDS            PuroR (fragment): puromycin N-acetyltransferase; pac from Streptomyces; confers resistance to puromycin
   6202..6327    +  CDS            ble (fragment): BLE_KLEPN - Experimental evidence at protein level: Swiss-Prot protein existence level 1. Binding protein with a strong affinity to the bleomycin family of antibiotics. Binds to CL990; an antimitotic-antibiotic compound. From Klebsiella pneumoniae.
   6322..6443    +  polyA_signal   SV40 poly(A) signal: SV40 polyadenylation signal
   6496..7356    -  CDS            AmpR: β-lactamase; bla; confers resistance to ampicillin, carbenicillin, and related antibiotics
   7359..89      -  promoter       AmpR promoter (fragment) (across the origin): bla
