[The description below was written by a language model from this plasmid's Addgene catalogue record and pLannotate feature annotations shown in this document.]
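Description:
pD649-HAsp-CEACAM20-Fc(DAPA)-AviTag-6xHis is a mammalian expression plasmid, about 7.4 kb in its full sequence record, built on the pD649 backbone to produce a secreted, Fc-fused form of the extracellular domain of human CEACAM20, an immunoglobulin-superfamily cell-surface protein. It is propagated in E. coli as a high-copy plasmid through a ColE1/pUC-type origin and is selected with ampicillin via a complete β-lactamase gene. The short kanamycin-resistance, lacZα and f1 origin matches in the annotation are only backbone remnants.

Expression is driven by the CMV immediate-early enhancer and promoter, followed by a fragment of CMV intron A and an SP6 promoter that can serve for in vitro transcription or as a sequencing primer site. The open reading frame starts with a heterologous signal peptide. The plasmid name calls it "HAsp", while the automated annotation matches it partially to a mouse immunoglobulin heavy-chain leader. This peptide directs the product into the secretory pathway. The roughly 1.26 kb CEACAM20 ectodomain follows, cloned between preserved NotI and AscI sites. The annotation tool labels this region by its mouse orthologue, but the catalogue entry records the insert as human. Downstream, the backbone supplies a human IgG1 Fc carrying D265A and P329A (DAPA), substitutions generally used to reduce Fc effector binding. After the Fc come an AviTag for site-specific enzymatic biotinylation and a 6xHis tag for metal-affinity purification, and the transcript ends at a bGH polyadenylation signal.

A separate SV40/EM7 promoter cassette encoding puromycin N-acetyltransferase, with an SV40 poly(A) signal, offers a potential selection marker in mammalian cells. The depositor notes that some plasmids in this collection may carry an IS4-like transposase insertion upstream of the CMV promoter. The construct belongs to a collection made to map extracellular protein–protein interactions among human IgSF proteins.
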