Addgene plasmid #156849: pD649-HAsp-CEACAM20-Fc(DAPA)-AviTag-6xHis
Purpose: Mammalian expression of cell-surface protein extracellular domain fused to Fc(DAPA)-Avi-6xHis. Protein is secreted from cells.
Depositing lab: Chris Garcia. Depositing organization: Stanford University. Publication: A Human IgSF Cell-Surface Interactome Reveals a Complex Network of Protein-Protein Interactions. Wojtowicz WM, Vielmetter J, Fernandes RA, Siepe DH, Eastman CL, Chisholm GB, Cox S, Klock H, Anderson PW, Rue SM, Miller JJ, Glaser SM, Bragstad ML, Vance J, Lam AW, Lesley SA, Zinn K, Garcia KC. Cell. 2020 Aug 20;182(4):1027-1043.e17. doi: 10.1016/j.cell.2020.07.025. PubMed 32822567.
Backbone
  Vector backbone: pD649
  Backbone size w/o insert (bp): 6106
  Vector type: Mammalian Expression
Growth in bacteria
  Bacterial resistance: Ampicillin, 100 μg/mL
  Growth temperature: 37°C
  Growth strain: DH5alpha
  Copy number: High Copy
Gene/Insert
  Gene/Insert name: CEACAM20 (alt name: CEA20)
  Species: H. sapiens (human)
  Insert size (bp): 1260
  Mutation: Fc region of human IgG contains D265A and P329A mutations (DAPA)
  Entrez Gene: CEACAM20 (a.k.a. UNQ9366)
  Promoter: CMV/SP6
  Tag / fusion protein: Fc(DAPA)-AviTag-6xHis (C terminal on backbone)
  Cloning method: Restriction Enzyme; 5′ cloning site GCGGCCGC (not destroyed); 3′ cloning site GGCGCGCC (not destroyed)
  Sequencing primers: 5′ ATTTAGGTGACACTATAG; 3′ CACGTACCAGTTGAACTTCACC
Resource information
  A portion of this plasmid was derived from a plasmid made by: synthesis by ThermoFisher
Terms and licenses: Academic/Nonprofit Terms; Industry Terms: Not Available to Industry
Depositor comments: Some plasmids in this collection may have an IS4-like element ISVsa5 family transposase upstream of the CMV promoter.
How to cite: pD649-HAsp-CEACAM20-Fc(DAPA)-AviTag-6xHis was a gift from Chris Garcia (Addgene plasmid # 156849 ; http://n2t.net/addgene:156849 ; RRID:Addgene_156849)
