>Addgene plasmid #156849 | pD649-HAsp-CEACAM20-Fc(DAPA)-AviTag-6xHis | depositor partial sequence | sequence record 302808 | insert (extracellular domain)
CAACTGACCCTGAATGCCAATCCTCTGGACGCCACACAGAGCGAGGATGTGGTGCTGCCTGTGTTCGGCA
CCCCTAGAACACCTCAGATCCACGGCAGAAGCAGAGAGCTGGCCAAGCCTTCTATCGCCGTGTCTCCTGG
AACCGCCATCGAGCAGAAAGACATGGTCACCTTCTACTGCACCACCAAGGACGTGAACATCACCATCCAC
TGGGTGTCCAACAACCTGAGCATCGTGTTCCACGAGCGGATGCAGCTGAGCAAGGACGGCAAGATCCTGA
CCATCCTGATCGTGCAGAGAGAGGACAGCGGCACCTACCAGTGCGAAGCCAGAGATGCTCTGCTGAGCCA
GAGAAGCGACCCCATCTTCCTGGACGTGAAGTACGGCCCCGATCCTGTGGAAATCAAGCTGGAATCTGGC
GTGGCCTCTGGCGAGGTGGTGGAAGTGATGGAAGGCAGCAGCATGACCTTTCTGGCCGAGACAAAGTCTC
ACCCTCCTTGCGCCTACACCTGGTTTCTGCTGGACAGCATCCTGAGCCACACCACCAGAACCTTTACCAT
CCACGCCGTGTCCAGAGAGCACGAGGGCCTGTATAGATGCCTGGTGTCCAATAGCGCCACACACCTGTCT
AGCCTGGGCACCCTGAAAGTGCGCGTGCTGGAAACCCTGACCATGCCTCAAGTGGTGCCCAGCAGCCTGA
ACCTGGTGGAAAATGCCAGAAGCGTGGACCTGACCTGCCAGACCGTGAACCAGTCCGTGAACGTGCAGTG
GTTCCTGAGCGGACAACCTCTGCTGCCTAGCGAGCATCTGCAGCTGTCCGCCGACAACAGAACCCTGATC
ATCCACGGCCTGCAGCGGAATGACACAGGCCCTTATGCCTGCGAAGTGTGGAACTGGGGAAGCAGAGCCA
GATCCGAGCCTCTGGAACTGACCATCAACTACGGCCCTGACCAGGTGCACATCACCAGAGAAAGCGCCAG
CGAGATGATCAGCACCATCGAGGCCGAGCTGAACAGCTCCCTGACTCTGCAGTGTTGGGCCGAGTCTAAA
CCTGGCGCCGAGTACAGATGGACCCTGGAACACTCTACAGGCGAGCACCTGGGAGAGCAGCTGATCATTA
GAGCCCTGACCTGGGAGCACGACGGCATCTACAATTGCACCGCCAGCAACAGCCTGACCGGCCTGGCTAG
ATCTACAAGCGTGCTGGTCAAGGTCGTGGGCCCTCAGTCTAGCTCTCTGTCTAGCGGAGCTATCGCCGGT
